Addgene plasmid #194571: pRK5-mEGFP-MYOD1-MUT
Purpose: Mammalian Expression of mEGFP-MYOD1 Mutant (R188Pfs*90) Fusion Protein
Depositing lab: Denes Hnisz. Publication: Aberrant phase separation and nucleolar dysfunction in rare genetic diseases. Mensah MA, Niskanen H, Magalhaes AP, Basu S, Kircher M, Sczakiel HL, Reiter AMV, Elsner J, Meinecke P, Biskup S, Chung BHY, Dombrowsky G, Eckmann-Scholz C, Hitz MP, Hoischen A, Holterhus PM, Hulsemann W, Kahrizi K, Kalscheuer VM, Kan A, Krumbiegel M, Kurth I, Leubner J, Longardt AC, Moritz JD, Najmabadi H, Skipalova K, Snijders Blok L, Tzschach A, Wiedersberg E, Zenker M, Garcia-Cabau C, Buschow R, Salvatella X, Kraushar ML, Mundlos S, Caliebe A, Spielmann M, Horn D, Hnisz D. Nature. 2023 Feb;614(7948):564-571. doi: 10.1038/s41586-022-05682-1. Epub 2023 Feb 8. PubMed 36755093.
Backbone
  Vector backbone: pRK5
  Vector type: Mammalian Expression
Growth in bacteria
  Bacterial resistance: Ampicillin, 100 μg/mL
  Growth temperature: 37°C
  Growth strain: DH5alpha
  Copy number: High Copy
Gene/Insert
  Gene/Insert name: MYOD1
  Species: H. sapiens (human)
  Mutation: R188Pfs*90
  Entrez Gene: MYOD1 (a.k.a. CMYP17, MYF3, MYOD, MYODRIF, PUM, bHLHc1)
  Tag / fusion protein: mEGFP (N terminal on insert)
  Cloning method: Gibson Cloning
Terms and licenses: Academic/Nonprofit Terms; Industry Terms: Not Available to Industry
How to cite: pRK5-mEGFP-MYOD1-MUT was a gift from Denes Hnisz (Addgene plasmid # 194571 ; http://n2t.net/addgene:194571 ; RRID:Addgene_194571)
