[The description below was written by a language model from this plasmid's Addgene catalogue record and pLannotate feature annotations shown in this document.]
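Description:
pRK5-mEGFP-MYOD1-MUT is a 6.2 kb mammalian expression plasmid built on the pRK5 backbone that produces a disease-associated frameshift variant of human MYOD1 fused at its N terminus to monomeric EGFP. It is maintained in E. coli as a high-copy plasmid through a ColE1/pUC-type origin and selected with ampicillin via the β-lactamase gene. An M13 phage origin is also present, along with backbone remnants such as lacZα, lacI, rop and bom fragments and a lac promoter/operator, which play no role in the mammalian payload. No mammalian selection marker is annotated, so the plasmid appears suited to transient transfection.

Expression is driven by the human CMV immediate-early enhancer and promoter, followed by a fragment of CMV intron A and an SP6 promoter that could support in vitro transcription. The GFP coding region, which the automated annotation labels as a SiriusGFP fragment but which the catalogue identifies as mEGFP, is followed almost directly by MYOD1 sequence. The MYOD1 match covers only about the first 560 nt of the gene, consistent with the R188Pfs*90 mutation: from residue 188 the reading frame shifts, replacing the native C-terminal portion with 90 codons of unrelated sequence that no longer matches the reference protein. An SV40 polyadenylation signal terminates the transcript, and an SV40 enhancer/early promoter region lies downstream. A short fragment annotated as an IgH signal sequence sits upstream of GFP; its relevance is unclear from the record.

The associated study concerns aberrant phase separation and nucleolar dysfunction in rare genetic diseases, so the fluorescent fusion is presumably used to image the localisation and condensate behaviour of the mutant protein in live or fixed cells, probably alongside a wild-type counterpart.
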