Features (pLannotate 1.2.2; 21 found; start..end, strand, type, name):
     14..393     +  enhancer       CMV enhancer: human cytomegalovirus immediate early enhancer
    394..597     +  promoter       CMV promoter: human cytomegalovirus (CMV) immediate early promoter
    733..776     +  intron         CMV intron (fragment): modified intron A from human cytomegalovirus
    828..846     +  promoter       SP6 promoter: promoter for bacteriophage SP6 RNA polymerase
    850..887     +  CDS            IgH signal sequence (fragment): signal sequence from the mouse immunoglobulin heavy chain variable region
    939..1653    +  CDS            SiriusGFP (fragment): enhanced GFP (EGFP) derivative that exhibits robust folding and enhanced photostability (Zhong et al., 2019) mammalian codon-optimized
   1659..2219    +  CDS            MYOD1 (fragment): MYOD1_HUMAN - Also known as BHLHC1, MYF3, MYOD. Experimental evidence at protein level: Swiss-Prot protein existence level 1. Acts as a transcriptional activator that promotes transcription of muscle-specific target genes and plays a role in muscle differentiation. Together with MYF5 and MYOG, co-occupies muscle-specific gene promoter core region during myogenesis. Induces fibroblasts to differentiate into myoblasts. Interacts with and is inhibited by the twist protein. This interaction probably involves the basic domains of both proteins (By similarity). From Homo sapiens (Human).
   2523..2657    +  polyA_signal   SV40 poly(A) signal: SV40 polyadenylation signal
   2726..3083    +  promoter       SV40 promoter: SV40 enhancer and early promoter
   3102..3256    +  CDS            lacZα (fragment): LacZα fragment of β-galactosidase; lacZ fragment
   3262..3313    -  misc_feature   bom (fragment): basis of mobility region from pBR322
   3332..3712    +  rep_origin     M13 ori (sequence partly withheld): M13 bacteriophage origin of replication; arrow indicates direction of (+) strand synthesis
   3788..3837    -  misc_feature   bom (fragment): basis of mobility region from pBR322
   3939..3974    -  CDS            rop (fragment): Rop protein, which maintains plasmids at low copy number; rop
   4069..4173    +  promoter       AmpR promoter: bla
   4174..5034    +  CDS            AmpR: β-lactamase; bla; confers resistance to ampicillin, carbenicillin, and related antibiotics
   5205..5793    +  rep_origin     ori: high-copy-number ColE1/pMB1/pBR322/pUC origin of replication
   5976..6068    +  CDS            lacI (fragment): lac repressor; lacI; The lac repressor binds to the lac operator to inhibit transcription in E. coli. This inhibition can be relieved by adding lactose or isopropyl-β-D-thiogalactopyranoside (IPTG).
   6081..6102    +  protein_bind   CAP binding site: CAP binding activates transcription in the presence of cAMP. E. coli catabolite activator protein
   6117..6147    +  promoter       lac promoter: promoter for the E. coli lac operon
   6155..6171    +  protein_bind   lac operator: The lac repressor binds to the lac operator to inhibit transcription in E. coli. This inhibition can be relieved by adding lactose or isopropyl-β-D-thiogalactopyranoside (IPTG). lac repressor encoded by lacI
>Addgene plasmid #194571 | pRK5-mEGFP-MYOD1-MUT | addgene full sequence | sequence record 385240 | Addgene NGS Result
TTCGAGCTCGCCCGACATTGATTATTGACTAGTTATTAATAGTAATCAATTACGGGGTCATTAGTTCATA
GCCCATATATGGAGTTCCGCGTTACATAACTTACGGTAAATGGCCCGCCTGGCTGACCGCCCAACGACCC
CCGCCCATTGACGTCAATAATGACGTATGTTCCCATAGTAACGCCAATAGGGACTTTCCATTGACGTCAA
TGGGTGGAGTATTTACGGTAAACTGCCCACTTGGCAGTACATCAAGTGTATCATATGCCAAGTACGCCCC
CTATTGACGTCAATGACGGTAAATGGCCCGCCTGGCATTATGCCCAGTACATGACCTTATGGGACTTTCC
TACTTGGCAGTACATCTACGTATTAGTCATCGCTATTACCATGGTGATGCGGTTTTGGCAGTACATCAAT
GGGCGTGGATAGCGGTTTGACTCACGGGGATTTCCAAGTCTCCACCCCATTGACGTCAATGGGAGTTTGT
TTTGGCACCAAAATCAACGGGACTTTCCAAAATGTCGTAACAACTCCGCCCCATTGACGCAAATGGGCGG
TAGGCGTGTACGGTGGGAGGTCTATATAAGCAGAGCTCGTTTAGTGAACCGTCAGATCGCCTGGAGACGC
CATCCACGCTGTTTTGACCTCCATAGAAGACACCGGGACCGATCCAGCCTCCGCGGCCGGGAACGGTGCA
TTGGAACGCGGATTCCCCGTGCCAAGAGTGACGTAAGTACCGCCTATAGAGTCTATAGGCCCACCCCCTT
GGCTTCGTTAGAACGCGGCTACAATTAATACATAACCTTATGTATCATACACATACGATTTAGGTGACAC
TATAGAATAACATCCACTTTGCCTTTCTCTCCACAGGTGTCCACTCCCAGGTCCAACTGCACCTCGGTTC
TATCGATTGAATTCGTACCGGTGCCACCATGGTGAGCAAGGGCGAGGAGCTGTTCACCGGGGTGGTGCCC
ATCCTGGTCGAGCTGGACGGCGACGTAAACGGCCACAAGTTCAGCGTGCGCGGCGAGGGCGAGGGCGATG
CCACCAACGGCAAGCTGACCCTGAAGTTCATCTGCACCACCGGCAAGCTGCCCGTGCCCTGGCCCACCCT
CGTGACCACCCTGACCTACGGCGTGCAGTGCTTCAGCCGCTACCCCGACCACATGAAGCAGCACGACTTC
TTCAAGTCCGCCATGCCCGAAGGCTACGTCCAGGAGCGCACCATCTCCTTCAAGGACGACGGCACCTACA
AGACCCGCGCCGAGGTGAAGTTCGAGGGCGACACCCTGGTGAACCGCATCGAGCTGAAGGGCATCGACTT
CAAGGAGGACGGCAACATCCTGGGGCACAAGCTGGAGTACAACTTCAACAGCCACAACGTCTATATCACG
GCCGACAAGCAGAAGAACGGCATCAAGGCGAACTTCAAGATCCGCCACAACGTCGAGGACGGCAGCGTGC
AGCTCGCCGACCACTACCAGCAGAACACCCCCATCGGCGACGGCCCCGTGCTGCTGCCCGACAACCACTA
CCTGAGCACCCAGTCCAAGCTGAGCAAAGACCCCAACGAGAAGCGCGATCACATGGTCCTGCTGGAGTTC
GTGACCGCCGCCGGGATCACTCTCGGCATGGACGAGCTGTACACGGCGATGGAACTGCTCAGCCCACCTT
TGAGAGATGTCGATCTCACCGCACCAGATGGAAGCCTGTGTAGCTTCGCTACTACTGATGACTTTTACGA
TGATCCCTGCTTTGATTCTCCCGATCTCCGGTTCTTTGAGGATTTAGATCCCAGACTTATGCATGTAGGA
GCCTTACTCAAGCCAGAGGAACATTCCCATTTTCCTGCCGCAGTCCATCCCGCTCCCGGGGCCAGAGAAG
ATGAACACGTCAGGGCCCCTTCTGGACATCATCAAGCAGGAAGGTGTCTGCTTTGGGCGTGTAAAGCCTG
TAAACGGAAAACGACGAATGCAGATCGTAGGAAAGCTGCAACTATGAGAGAACGCAGGCGGCTCAGTAAG
GTGAACGAAGCTTTCGAAACCCTGAAAAGGTGTACAAGTTCTAACCCTAATCAACGCCTGCCAAAAGTTG
AAATATTGCGTAATGCGATACGATACATTGAAGGGCTTCAAGCCTTGTTAAGGGATCAAGATGCAGCACC
GCCAGGTGCTGCTGCAGCGTTTTACGCACCAGGACCACTCCCACCTGGACCCAGGCGCAGAGCTCTCCAA
AGACGGTTAAGGCGTGTGCAACCGGCCCTGCAGTTACTTCGTAGGCACGATGGCTTACAAAGACCGCCAG
AAAGACGGCCTGCCGCTGAGTTGTTGAGGCGCCGTCTGCTGCAGAGGGGAGCACAACGGACGCAAGCTAG
GGAAGAATGTGGCGGAGTTGAACCCCGGTTGCCCGTACAACACAGAGGGGCCCACCTGCATAGAGAACCA
TGTGGTGCACGGCCCCCAGCAGGCGGCAGAGCTTTCTAAAGTCGACCTGCAGAAGCTTGGCCGCCATGGC
CCAACTTGTTTATTGCAGCTTATAATGGTTACAAATAAAGCAATAGCATCACAAATTTCACAAATAAAGC
ATTTTTTTCACTGCATTCTAGTTGTGGTTTGTCCAAACTCATCAATGTATCTTATCATGTCTGGATCGGG
AATTAATTCGGCGCAGCACCATGGCCTGAAATAACCTCTGAAAGAGGAACTTGGTTAGGTACCTTCTGAG
GCGGAAAGAACCAGCTGTGGAATGTGTGTCAGTTAGGGTGTGGAAAGTCCCCAGGCTCCCCAGCAGGCAG
AAGTATGCAAAGCATGCATCTCAATTAGTCAGCAACCAGGTGTGGAAAGTCCCCAGGCTCCCCAGCAGGC
AGAAGTATGCAAAGCATGCATCTCAATTAGTCAGCAACCATAGTCCCGCCCCTAACTCCGCCCATCCCGC
CCCTAACTCCGCCCAGTTCCGCCCATTCTCCGCCCCATGGCTGACTAATTTTTTTTATTTATGCAGAGGC
CGAGGCCGCCTCGGCCTCTGAGCTATTCCAGAAGTAGTGAGGAGGCTTTTTTGGAGGCCTAGGCTTTTGC
AAAAAGCTGTTAACAGCTTGGCACTGGCCGTCGTTTTACAACGTCGTGACTGGGAAAACCCTGGCGTTAC
CCAACTTAATCGCCTTGCAGCACATCCCCCTTTCGCCAGCTGGCGTAATAGCGAAGAGGCCCGCACCGAT
CGCCCTTCCCAACAGTTGCGCAGCCTGAATGGCGAATGGCGCCTGATGCGGTATTTTCTCCTTACGCATC
TGTGCGGTATTTCACACCGCATA
[142 nt withheld, positions 3314-3455]
C
[141 nt withheld, positions 3457-3597]
CCTTTGACGTTGGAGTCCACGTTCTTT
[37 nt withheld, positions 3625-3661]
ACCCTATCTCGGGCTATTCTTTTGATTTATAAGGGATTTTGCCGATTTCGGCCTATTGGTTAAAAAATGA
GCTGATTTAACAAAAATTTAACGCGAATTTTAACAAAATATTAACGTTTACAATTTTATGGTGCACTCTC
AGTACAATCTGCTCTGATGCCGCATAGTTAAGCCAGCCCCGACACCCGCCAACACCCGCTGACGCGCCCT
GACGGGCTTGTCTGCTCCCGGCATCCGCTTACAGACAAGCTGTGACCGTCTCCGGGAGCTGCATGTGTCA
GAGGTTTTCACCGTCATCACCGAAACGCGCGAGACGAAAGGGCCTCGTGATACGCCTATTTTTATAGGTT
AATGTCATGATAATAATGGTTTCTTAGACGTCAGGTGGCACTTTTCGGGGAAATGTGCGCGGAACCCCTA
TTTGTTTATTTTTCTAAATACATTCAAATATGTATCCGCTCATGAGACAATAACCCTGATAAATGCTTCA
ATAATATTGAAAAAGGAAGAGTATGAGTATTCAACATTTCCGTGTCGCCCTTATTCCCTTTTTTGCGGCA
TTTTGCCTTCCTGTTTTTGCTCACCCAGAAACGCTGGTGAAAGTAAAAGATGCTGAAGATCAGTTGGGTG
CACGAGTGGGTTACATCGAACTGGATCTCAACAGCGGTAAGATCCTTGAGAGTTTTCGCCCCGAAGAACG
TTTTCCAATGATGAGCACTTTTAAAGTTCTGCTATGTGGCGCGGTATTATCCCGTATTGACGCCGGGCAA
GAGCAACTCGGTCGCCGCATACACTATTCTCAGAATGACTTGGTTGAGTACTCACCAGTCACAGAAAAGC
ATCTTACGGATGGCATGACAGTAAGAGAATTATGCAGTGCTGCCATAACCATGAGTGATAACACTGCGGC
CAACTTACTTCTGACAACGATCGGAGGACCGAAGGAGCTAACCGCTTTTTTGCACAACATGGGGGATCAT
GTAACTCGCCTTGATCGTTGGGAACCGGAGCTGAATGAAGCCATACCAAACGACGAGCGTGACACCACGA
TGCCTGTAGCAATGGCAACAACGTTGCGCAAACTATTAACTGGCGAACTACTTACTCTAGCTTCCCGGCA
ACAATTAATAGACTGGATGGAGGCGGATAAAGTTGCAGGACCACTTCTGCGCTCGGCCCTTCCGGCTGGC
TGGTTTATTGCTGATAAATCTGGAGCCGGTGAGCGTGGGTCTCGCGGTATCATTGCAGCACTGGGGCCAG
ATGGTAAGCCCTCCCGTATCGTAGTTATCTACACGACGGGGAGTCAGGCAACTATGGATGAACGAAATAG
ACAGATCGCTGAGATAGGTGCCTCACTGATTAAGCATTGGTAACTGTCAGACCAAGTTTACTCATATATA
CTTTAGATTGATTTAAAACTTCATTTTTAATTTAAAAGGATCTAGGTGAAGATCCTTTTTGATAATCTCA
TGACCAAAATCCCTTAACGTGAGTTTTCGTTCCACTGAGCGTCAGACCCCGTAGAAAAGATCAAAGGATC
TTCTTGAGATCCTTTTTTTCTGCGCGTAATCTGCTGCTTGCAAACAAAAAAACCACCGCTACCAGCGGTG
GTTTGTTTGCCGGATCAAGAGCTACCAACTCTTTTTCCGAAGGTAACTGGCTTCAGCAGAGCGCAGATAC
CAAATACTGTTCTTCTAGTGTAGCCGTAGTTAGGCCACCACTTCAAGAACTCTGTAGCACCGCCTACATA
CCTCGCTCTGCTAATCCTGTTACCAGTGGCTGCTGCCAGTGGCGATAAGTCGTGTCTTACCGGGTTGGAC
TCAAGACGATAGTTACCGGATAAGGCGCAGCGGTCGGGCTGAACGGGGGGTTCGTGCACACAGCCCAGCT
TGGAGCGAACGACCTACACCGAACTGAGATACCTACAGCGTGAGCTATGAGAAAGCGCCACGCTTCCCGA
AGGGAGAAAGGCGGACAGGTATCCGGTAAGCGGCAGGGTCGGAACAGGAGAGCGCACGAGGGAGCTTCCA
GGGGGAAACGCCTGGTATCTTTATAGTCCTGTCGGGTTTCGCCACCTCTGACTTGAGCGTCGATTTTTGT
GATGCTCGTCAGGGGGGCGGAGCCTATGGAAAAACGCCAGCAACGCGGCCTTTTTACGGTTCCTGGCCTT
TTGCTGGCCTTTTGCTCACATGTTCTTTCCTGCGTTATCCCCTGATTCTGTGGATAACCGTATTACCGCC
TTTGAGTGAGCTGATACCGCTCGCCGCAGCCGAACGACCGAGCGCAGCGAGTCAGTGAGCGAGGAAGCGG
AAGAGCGCCCAATACGCAAACCGCCTCTCCCCGCGCGTTGGCCGATTCATTAATGCAGCTGGCACGACAG
GTTTCCCGACTGGAAAGCGGGCAGTGAGCGCAACGCAATTAATGTGAGTTAGCTCACTCATTAGGCACCC
CAGGCTTTACACTTTATGCTTCCGGCTCGTATGTTGTGTGGAATTGTGAGCGGATAACAATTTCACACAG
GAAACAGCTATGACATGATTACGAATTAA
